>Addgene plasmid #81128 | pEZ05 | depositor full sequence | sequence record 155984 | pEZ05 sequence 5742 bps
[100 nt withheld, positions 1-100]
C
[91 nt withheld, positions 102-192]
A
[49 nt withheld, positions 194-242]
CCTTTGACGTTGGAGTCCACGTTCTTT
[37 nt withheld, positions 270-306]
ACCCTATCTCGGTCTATTCTTTTGATTTATAAGGGATTTTGCCGATTTCGGCCTATTGGTTAAAAAATGA
GCTGATTTAACAAAAATTTAACGCGAATTTTAACAAAATATTAACGCTTACAATTTCCTGATGCGGTATT
TTCTCCTTACGCATCTGTGCGGTATTTCACACCGCATCAGGTGGCACTTTTCGGGGAAATGTGCGCGGAA
CCCCTATTTGTTTATTTTTCTAAATACATTCAAATATGTATCCGCTCATGAGACAATAACCCTGATAAAT
GCTTCAATAATATTGAAAAAGGAAGAGTATGAGTATTCAACATTTCCGTGTCGCCCTTATTCCCTTTTTT
GCGGCATTTTGCCTTCCTGTTTTTGCTCACCCAGAAACGCTGGTGAAAGTAAAAGATGCTGAAGATCAGT
TGGGTGCACGAGTGGGTTACATCGAACTGGATCTCAACAGCGGTAAGATCCTTGAGAGTTTTCGCCCCGA
AGAACGTTTTCCAATGATGAGCACTTTTAAAGTTCTGCTATGTGGCGCGGTATTATCCCGTATTGACGCC
GGGCAAGAGCAACTCGGTCGCCGCATACACTATTCTCAGAATGACTTGGTTGAGTACTCACCAGTCACAG
AAAAGCATCTTACGGATGGCATGACAGTAAGAGAATTATGCAGTGCTGCCATAACCATGAGTGATAACAC
TGCGGCCAACTTACTTCTGACAACGATCGGAGGACCGAAGGAGCTAACCGCTTTTTTGCACAACATGGGG
GATCATGTAACTCGCCTTGATCGTTGGGAACCGGAGCTGAATGAAGCCATACCAAACGACGAGCGTGACA
CCACGATGCCTGTAGCAATGGCAACAACGTTGCGCAAACTATTAACTGGCGAACTACTTACTCTAGCTTC
CCGGCAACAATTAATAGACTGGATGGAGGCGGATAAAGTTGCAGGACCACTTCTGCGCTCGGCCCTTCCG
GCTGGCTGGTTTATTGCTGATAAATCTGGAGCCGGTGAGCGTGGGTCTCGCGGTATCATTGCAGCACTGG
GGCCAGATGGTAAGCCCTCCCGTATCGTAGTTATCTACACGACGGGGAGTCAGGCAACTATGGATGAACG
AAATAGACAGATCGCTGAGATAGGTGCCTCACTGATTAAGCATTGGTAACTGTCAGACCAAGTTTACTCA
TATATACTTTAGATTGATTTAAAACTTCATTTTTAATTTAAAAGGATCTAGGTGAAGATCCTTTTTGATA
ATCTCATGACCAAAATCCCTTAACGTGAGTTTTCGTTCCACTGAGCGTCAGACCCCGTAGAAAAGATCAA
AGGATCTTCTTGAGATCCTTTTTTTCTGCGCGTAATCTGCTGCTTGCAAACAAAAAAACCACCGCTACCA
GCGGTGGTTTGTTTGCCGGATCAAGAGCTACCAACTCTTTTTCCGAAGGTAACTGGCTTCAGCAGAGCGC
AGATACCAAATACTGTTCTTCTAGTGTAGCCGTAGTTAGGCCACCACTTCAAGAACTCTGTAGCACCGCC
TACATACCTCGCTCTGCTAATCCTGTTACCAGTGGCTGCTGCCAGTGGCGATAAGTCGTGTCTTACCGGG
TTGGACTCAAGACGATAGTTACCGGATAAGGCGCAGCGGTCGGGCTGAACGGGGGGTTCGTGCACACAGC
CCAGCTTGGAGCGAACGACCTACACCGAACTGAGATACCTACAGCGTGAGCTATGAGAAAGCGCCACGCT
TCCCGAAGGGAGAAAGGCGGACAGGTATCCGGTAAGCGGCAGGGTCGGAACAGGAGAGCGCACGAGGGAG
CTTCCAGGGGGAAACGCCTGGTATCTTTATAGTCCTGTCGGGTTTCGCCACCTCTGACTTGAGCGTCGAT
TTTTGTGATGCTCGTCAGGGGGGCGGAGCCTATGGAAAAACGCCAGCAACGCGGCCTTTTTACGGTTCCT
GGCCTTTTGCTGGCCTTTTGCTCACATGTTCTTTCCTGCGTTATCCCCTGATTCTGTGGATAACCGTATT
ACCGCCTTTGAGTGAGCTGATACCGCTCGCCGCAGCCGAACGACCGAGCGCAGCGAGTCAGTGAGCGAGG
AAGCGGAAGAGCGCCCAATACGCAAACCGCCTCTCCCCGCGCGTTGGCCGATTCATTAATGCAGCTGGCA
CGACAGGTTTCCCGACTGGAAAGCGGGCAGTGAGCGCAACGCAATTAATGTGAGTTAGCTCACTCATTAG
GCACCCCAGGCTTTACACTTTATGCTTCCGGCTCGTATGTTGTGTGGAATTGTGAGCGGATAACAATTTC
ACACAGGAAACAGCTATGACCATGATTACGCCAAGCTATTTAGGTGACACTATAGAATACTCAAGCTATG
AGGTGACTGCCGCACTCAATGTTCAACCAGATCTAGTGATTATTTCGGGGTTAGCAGCCGATGCGGGCAA
CCTGGTGAAGCAACTGCGAGAATTAGGTTACAACGGCATTATTGTTGGGGGGAACGGCTTAAATACTTCT
AATATTTTCCCCGTCTGCCAAGCAAAATGTGATGGGGTGTTGGTGGCCCAAGCCTACAGTGCCGAGTTAG
ATAATGAGATTAACCGCGCGTTTCGGGACGCCTATTTTCAACAAAACCAAAAAGAGCCGCCCCAATTTAG
TGCCCAGGCTTTTACGGCGATCCAAGTTTTTGTTGAAGCCCTCAGCAGCCTCGATGAAAAAACGCCCTTA
GAAACTCTTGCTCTACCGGACTTGCGACGACAACTGCGGGACGAAATTTTTGCAGGTACCTACGTCACGC
CTTTGGGTGAAATTTCCTTCACAGAGGAAGGGGAAATTGTCCAGAAGGAATTTTTTGTGGCCCAAATTGA
AATGGATGAATCGGGTCAACAGGGGCGTTTCGCCTTCATTGAAACGAACTATAAACGCAGAAAGGCCCAC
CCGAAGGTGAGCCAGTGTGACTCTAGTAGAGAGCGTTCACCGACAAACAACAGATAAAACGAAAGGCCCA
GTCTTTCGACTGAGCCTTTCGTTTTATTTGATGCCTGGCTCTAGTAGTGATCTACACTAGCACTATCAGT
GTTATTAAGCTACTAAAGCGTAGTTTTCGTCGTTTGCAGCGGACCCACTTTCACATTTAAGTTGTTTTTC
TAATCCGCATATGATCAATTCAAGGCCGAATAAGAAGGCTGGCTCTGCACCTTGGTGATCAAATAATTCG
ATAGCTTGTCGTAATAATGGCGGCATACTATCAGTAGTAGGTGTTTCCCTTTCTTCTTTAGCGACTTGAT
GCTCTTGATCTTCCAATACGCAACCTAAAGTAAAATGCCCCACAGCGCTGAGTGCATATAATGCATTCTC
TAGTGAAAAACCTTGTTGGCATAAAAAGGCTAATTGATTTTCGAGAGTTTCATACTGTTTTTCTGTAGGC
CGTGTACCTAAATGTACTTTTGCTCCATCGCGATGACTTAGTAAAGCACATCTAAAACTTTTAGCGTTAT
TACGTAAAAAATCTTGCCAGCTTTCCCCTTCTAAAGGGCAAAAGTGAGTATGGTGCCTATCTAACATCTC
AATGGCTAAGGCGTCGAGCAAAGCCCGCTTATTTTTTACATGCCAATACAATGTAGGCTGCTCTACACCT
AGCTTCTGGGCGAGTTTACGGGTTGTTAAACCTTCGATTCCGACCTCATTAAGCAGCTCTAATGCGCTGT
TAATCACTTTACTTTTATCTAATCTGGACATCTAGTATTTCTCCTCTTTCTCTAGTAGCTAGCACAATCC
CTAGGACTGAGCTAGCTGTCAAGGAATTCTTAACAAAATCCCTATCAGTGATAGAACAAGATGTAACATC
CCTATCAGTGATAGAGTATAAAGTTAACTGTGGGATTGCAAAAGGAGCTCCCAACTCATAAAGTCAAGTA
GGAGATTAATCATATGTCGGTCATCAAGCCCGAAATGAAAATTAAACTGCGCATGGAGGGCGCTGTGAAC
GGGCACAAGTTCGTGATCGAAGGTGAAGGCATTGGTAAGCCGTATGAAGGTACTCAAACCCTGGACTTAA
CGGTTAAAGAAGGTGCCCCGTTGCCATTTAGCTACGACATCCTGACACCCGCTTTTCAGTATGGCAATCG
CGCGTTCACCAAGTATCCGAAAGATATTCCGGATTATTTCAAGCAGGCATTCCCGGAAGGATACTCATGG
GAACGCTCGATGACCTACGAAGACCAGGGCATTTGCATTGCCACAAGCGACATCACAATGGAGGGTGATT
GCTTTTTTTACAAAATTCGCTTCGACGGGACAAACTTCCCGCCGAATGGCCCAGTGATGCAGAAAAAGAC
GCTTAAATGGGAACCGTCGACAGAGAAAATGTACGTTCGCGATGGCGTTCTGAAAGGCGATGTTAATATG
GCGCTGCTTCTCGAAGGGGGAGGCCATTACCGTTGTGATTTCAAAACCACATACAAAGCAAAAAAAGATG
TTCGTTTGCCGGACGCGCATGAAGTCGATCACCGCATTGAGATCCTGTCACATGATAAAGATTACAATAA
GGTCCGCCTTTATGAGCACGCTGAGGCCCGCTATTCTATGCTGCCCAGCCAAGCTAAATAAGGATCCGGC
TGCTAACAAAGCCCGAAAGGAAGCTGAGTTGGCTGCTGCCACCGCTGAGCAATAACTAGCATAACCCCTT
GGGGCCTCTAAACGGGTCTTGACGGGTTTTTTGTCTAGAGCGCTCAAGTTGATCGAATGTATGCCCCGGA
TATGACCTAGGGAGATTCTTCTAAAGCGAGCAGGGTTTGCCAAGTGGCGATCGCCTCAGGGAACCATAAC
CAACTTTGTTCGAGGCGGCGGGGGTTGAGCTGGGAACGATCGAGATCTAGGGCGATCGCCCGGAGTTTTT
CGGCTTTCCCTACAAGAATTTCCTGGTCAACGTCGGTGGGTTGCCTTTGGGCCAAATCGTACATACTAAT
CGCCAGGCCCGCATAAATCTCCGCCTGGAGGGCTGGGGGGAAATCCTGGGTCGTTGCCGCCGCTAAGGCT
TCATACCAACGATCATTGGCGGCTTCGTAATCTGCATTGAGGTAATGGACAAAACCCAGGGCCATCAAAA
TTTCGGGGTCGTTGGGCTGTTGGGCTAGGGCCATGTCCCAATTGTCTTGCACCGTGGCGATCGCCGTTGC
TTGGGTTGGCGATGGTGGGACGGCAGCCAAAGTTGTTTGCCAGCATGCGCCCTATAGTGAGTCGTATTAC
AATTCACTGGCCGTCGTTTTACAACGTCGTGACTGGGAAAACCCTGGCGTTACCCAACTTAATCGCCTTG
CAGCACATCCCCCTTTCGCCAGCTGGCGTAATAGCGAAGAGGCCCGCACCGATCGCCCTTCCCAACAGTT
GCGCAGCCTGAATGGCGAATGGACGCGCCCTGTAGCGGCGCATTAA
Features (pLannotate 1.2.2; 22 found; start..end, strand, type, name):
    433..483     -  misc_feature   bom (fragment): basis of mobility region from pBR322
    510..614     +  promoter       AmpR promoter: bla
    615..1475    +  CDS            AmpR: β-lactamase; bla; confers resistance to ampicillin, carbenicillin, and related antibiotics
   1646..2234    +  rep_origin     ori: high-copy-number ColE1/pMB1/pBR322/pUC origin of replication
   2417..2509    +  CDS            lacI (fragment): lac repressor; lacI; The lac repressor binds to the lac operator to inhibit transcription in E. coli. This inhibition can be relieved by adding lactose or isopropyl-β-D-thiogalactopyranoside (IPTG).
   2522..2543    +  protein_bind   CAP binding site: CAP binding activates transcription in the presence of cAMP. E. coli catabolite activator protein
   2558..2588    +  promoter       lac promoter: promoter for the E. coli lac operon
   2596..2612    +  protein_bind   lac operator: The lac repressor binds to the lac operator to inhibit transcription in E. coli. This inhibition can be relieved by adding lactose or isopropyl-β-D-thiogalactopyranoside (IPTG). lac repressor encoded by lacI
   2654..2672    +  promoter       SP6 promoter: promoter for bacteriophage SP6 RNA polymerase
   3232..3259    -  terminator     T7Te terminator: phage T7 early transcription terminator
   3275..3346    -  terminator     rrnB T1 terminator: transcription terminator T1 from the E. coli rrnB gene
   3394..3426    -  CDS            ssrA tag (LVA): C-terminal peptide that mediates degradation in bacteria through the ClpXP and ClpAP proteases (McGinness et al., 2006) mutant LVA variant that confers accelerated degradation under some conditions (Andersen et al., 1998)
   3427..4047    -  CDS            tetR: TETR2_ECOLX - Experimental evidence at protein level: Swiss-Prot protein existence level 1. TetR is the repressor of the tetracycline resistance element; its N-terminal region forms a helix-turn-helix structure and binds DNA. Binding of tetracycline to TetR reduces the repressor affinity for the tetracycline resistance gene (tetA) promoter operator sites. From Escherichia coli.
   4086..4108    -  promoter       J23119(SpeI) promoter (fragment): bacterial promoter (Registry of Standard Biological Parts BBa J23119) modified to end with an SpeI site
   4124..4141    +  promoter       PLtetO-1 promoter (fragment): modified phage lambda PL promoter with tet operator sites (Lutz and Bujard, 1997)
   4152..4172    +  promoter       PLtetO-1 promoter (fragment): modified phage lambda PL promoter with tet operator sites (Lutz and Bujard, 1997)
   4240..4914    +  CDS            mAzamiGreen: mAzamiGreen is a basic (constitutively fluorescent) green fluorescent protein published in 2003, derived from Galaxea fascicularis. It has high acid sensitivity.
   4925..4974    +  CDS            SET1 (fragment): solubility-enhancement tag derived from T7 phage gene 10B
   4982..5029    +  terminator     T7 terminator: transcription terminator for bacteriophage T7 RNA polymerase
   5537..5555    -  promoter       T7 promoter: promoter for bacteriophage T7 RNA polymerase
   5558..5715    +  CDS            lacZα (fragment): LacZα fragment of β-galactosidase; lacZ fragment
   5719..405     +  rep_origin     f1 ori (across the origin) (sequence partly withheld): f1 bacteriophage origin of replication; arrow indicates direction of (+) strand synthesis
