[The description below was written by a language model from this plasmid's Addgene catalogue record and pLannotate feature annotations shown in this document.]
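Description:
pEZ05 is a 5,742 bp plasmid built by Gibson assembly on the pACSA backbone. It comes from a study developing synthetic biology tools for controlling gene expression in the cyanobacterium Synechococcus sp. PCC 7002. In E. coli it is propagated through a high-copy ColE1/pUC-type origin and selected with ampicillin via the bla gene. The backbone also retains typical cloning-vector remnants: an f1 origin, lacZα and lacI fragments, the lac promoter/operator, and flanking SP6 and T7 promoters. The record does not state how the construct is delivered to or maintained in the cyanobacterium. No Synechococcus-specific elements, such as homology arms or a cyanobacterial selection marker, are annotated, although unannotated stretches lie on either side of the payload.

The payload is a divergently arranged tetracycline-responsive reporter circuit. On one strand, a constitutive Anderson-series promoter drives tetR. The purpose line names this promoter as J23117, and the annotation tool picked it up as a fragment of the related J23119. The tetR coding sequence is fused at its C-terminus to an LVA-variant ssrA degradation tag, which speeds up repressor turnover, and it is followed by the rrnB T1 and T7Te terminators. On the opposite strand, the PEZ1 promoter drives a green fluorescent reporter followed by a T7 terminator. Two short matches to PLtetO-1 are annotated in PEZ1, consistent with tet operator sites. The catalogue calls the reporter GFP, whereas the automated annotation matches its coding sequence to mAzamiGreen, so its exact identity is ambiguous in the record. TetR should repress PEZ1 until a tetracycline-class inducer releases it from the operators, giving a fluorescent readout. The construct therefore appears to serve for characterising the inducibility and strength of this TetR-regulated promoter design.
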