Addgene plasmid #81128: pEZ05
Purpose: pACSA_J23117_tetR PEZ1_gfp
Depositing lab: Brian Pfleger. Depositing organization: University of Wisconsin, Madison. Publication: Construction of new synthetic biology tools for the control of gene expression in the cyanobacterium Synechococcus sp. strain PCC 7002. Zess EK, Begemann MB, Pfleger BF. Biotechnol Bioeng. 2016 Feb;113(2):424-32. doi: 10.1002/bit.25713. Epub 2015 Sep 3. PubMed 26192329.
Backbone
  Vector backbone: pACSA
  Total vector size (bp): 5742
Growth in bacteria
  Bacterial resistance: Ampicillin, 100 μg/mL
  Growth temperature: 37°C
  Growth strain: DH5alpha
  Copy number: Unknown
Gene/Insert
  Gene/Insert name: GFP
  Promoter: PEZ1
  Cloning method: Gibson Cloning
  Sequencing primers: 5′ GCTTCCGGCTCGTATGTTGTG; 3′ TTGGGTAACGCCAGGGT
Terms and licenses: Academic/Nonprofit Terms; Industry Terms: Not Available to Industry
How to cite: pEZ05 was a gift from Brian Pfleger (Addgene plasmid # 81128 ; http://n2t.net/addgene:81128 ; RRID:Addgene_81128)
