>Addgene plasmid #81128 | pEZ05 | addgene partial sequence | sequence record 158652 | T7term 5'-GCTAGTTATTGCTCAGCGG-3'
TAGCAGCCGGATCCTTATTTAGCTTGGCTGGGCAGCATAGAATAGCGGGCCTCAGCGTGCTCATAAAGGC
GGACCTTATTGTAATCTTTATCATGTGACAGGATCTCAATGCGGTGATCGACTTCATGCGCGTCCGGCAA
ACGAACATCTTTTTTTGCTTTGTATGTGGTTTTGAAATCACAACGGTAATGGCCTCCCCCTTCGAGAAGC
AGCGCCATATTAACATCGCCTTTCAGAACGCCATCGCGAACGTACATTTTCTCTGTCGACGGTTCCCATT
TAAGCGTCTTTTTCTGCATCACTGGGCCATTCGGCGGGAAGTTTGTCCCGTCGAAGCGAATTTTGTAAAA
AAAGCAATCACCCTCCATTGTGATGTCGCTTGTGGCAATGCAAATGCCCTGGTCTTCGTAGGTCATCGAG
CGTTCCCATGAGTATCCTTCCGGGAATGCCTGCTTGAAATAATCCGGAATATCTTTCGGATACTTGGTGA
ACGCGCGATTGCCATACTGAAAAGCGGGTGTCAGGATGTCGTAGCTAAATGGCAACGGGGCACCTTCTTT
AACCGTTAAGTCCAGGGTTTGAGTACCTTCATACGGCTTACCAATGCCTTCACCTTCGATCACGAACTTG
TGCCCGTTCACAGCGCCCTCCATGCGCAGTTTAATTTTCATTTCGGGCTTGATGACCGACATATGATTAA
TCTCCTACTTGACTTTATGAGTTGGGAGCTCCTTTTGCAATCCCACAGTTAACTTTATACTCTATCACTG
ATAGGGATGTTACATCTTGTTCTATCACTGATAGGGATTTTGTTAAGAATTCCTTGACAGCTAGCTCAGT
CCTA
