>Addgene plasmid #81128 | pEZ05 | addgene partial sequence | sequence record 158655 | Tet-R 5'-GGCGAGTTTACGGGTTGTTA-3'
GCGCTGTTAATCACTTTACTTTTATCTAATCTGGACATCTAGTATTTCTCCTCTTTCTCTAGTAGCTAGC
ACAATCCCTAGGACTGAGCTAGCTGTCAAGGAATTCTTAACAAAATCCCTATCAGTGATAGAACAAGATG
TAACATCCCTATCAGTGATAGAGTATAAAGTTAACTGTGGGATTGCAAAAGGAGCTCCCAACTCATAAAG
TCAAGTAGGAGATTAATCATATGTCGGTCATCAAGCCCGAAATGAAAATTAAACTGCGCATGGAGGGCGC
TGTGAACGGGCACAAGTTCGTGATCGAAGGTGAAGGCATTGGTAAGCCGTATGAAGGTACTCAAACCCTG
GACTTAACGGTTAAAGAAGGTGCCCCGTTGCCATTTAGCTACGACATCCTGACACCCGCTTTTCAGTATG
GCAATCGCGCGTTCACCAAGTATCCGAAAGATATTCCGGATTATTTCAAGCAGGCATTCCCGGAAGGATA
CTCATGGGAACGCTCGATGACCTACGAAGACCAGGGCATTTGCATTGCCACAAGCGACATCACAATGGAG
GGTGATTGCTTTTTTTACAAAATTCGCTTCGACGGGACAAACTTCCCGCCGAATGGCCCAGTGATGCAGA
AAAAGACGCTTAAATGGGAACCGTCGACAGAGAAAATGTACGTTCGCGATGGCGTTCTGAAAGGCGATGT
TAATATGGCGCTGCTTCTCGAAGGGGGAGGCCATTACCGTTGTGATTTCAAAACCACATACAAAGCAAAA
AAAGATGTTCGTTTGCCGGACGCGCATGAAGTCGATCACCGCATTGAGATCCTGTCACATGATAAAGATT
AC
